Addgene plasmid #110006: pHH0103_DYNLL1_Dynein-light
Purpose: Protein expression and purification of DYNLL1_Dynein-light
Depositing lab: Sachdev Sidhu. Depositing organization: University of Toronto. Publication: Large-scale survey and database of high affinity ligands for peptide recognition modules. Teyra J, Kelil A, Jain S, Helmy M, Jajodia R, Hooda Y, Gu J, D'Cruz AA, Nicholson SE, Min J, Sudol M, Kim PM, Bader GD, Sidhu SS. Mol Syst Biol. 2020 Dec;16(12):e9310. doi: 10.15252/msb.20199310. PubMed 33438817.
Backbone
  Vector backbone: pHH0103
  Vector type: Bacterial Expression
Growth in bacteria
  Bacterial resistance: Ampicillin, 100 μg/mL
  Growth temperature: 37°C
  Growth strain: DH5alpha
  Copy number: Low Copy
Gene/Insert
  Gene/Insert name: DYNLL1_Dynein-light
  Species: H. sapiens (human)
  Entrez Gene: DYNLL1 (a.k.a. DLC1, DLC8, DNCL1, DNCLC1, LC8, LC8a, PIN, hdlc1)
  Cloning method: Restriction Enzyme; 5′ cloning site Sfi1 (unknown if destroyed); 3′ cloning site Not1 (unknown if destroyed)
Terms and licenses: Academic/Nonprofit Terms; Industry Terms: Not Available to Industry
How to cite: pHH0103_DYNLL1_Dynein-light was a gift from Sachdev Sidhu (Addgene plasmid # 110006 ; http://n2t.net/addgene:110006 ; RRID:Addgene_110006)
