[The description below was written by a language model from this plasmid's Addgene catalogue record and pLannotate feature annotations shown in this document.]
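Description:
pHH0103_DYNLL1_Dynein-light is a bacterial expression plasmid of about 7 kb, built on the pHH0103 backbone, for producing and purifying the dynein light chain domain of human DYNLL1 (also known as LC8 or PIN) in E. coli. It replicates from a ColE1/pBR322-type origin with an adjacent bom region and is selected with ampicillin through the β-lactamase gene and its own promoter. The catalogue lists it as low copy. The rop gene appears only as two fragments that flank an inserted f1 phage origin. Other leftovers include fragments of M13 gene III, a short piece of the tetracycline resistance gene and a partial tet promoter. These suggest the backbone descends from a phagemid-type vector, but they sit downstream of the terminator and are not annotated as part of the expression cassette.

The expression cassette is driven by the strong hybrid tac promoter, which is controlled by a lac operator. The plasmid also carries lacI under the lacIq promoter, so it supplies its own high level of repressor and keeps expression off until induction with IPTG. The annotated features on the same strand are, in order, a 6xHis tag, Schistosoma japonicum glutathione S-transferase and the DYNLL1 coding sequence, consistent with an N-terminally His- and GST-tagged fusion protein, followed by the bacteriophage fd terminator. The insert was cloned between SfiI and NotI sites. The annotation tool matched it to the bovine DYNLL1 entry, whereas the catalogue records the species as human. The double tag allows purification on either nickel or glutathione resin. The construct comes from a large-scale survey of high-affinity ligands for peptide recognition modules, in which purified domains of this kind would presumably serve as binding targets, although the record itself states only expression and purification as the purpose.
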