Features (pLannotate 1.2.2; 21 found; start..end, strand, type, name):
      1..29      +  promoter       tac promoter: strong E. coli promoter; hybrid between the trp and lac UV5 promoters
     37..53      +  protein_bind   lac operator: The lac repressor binds to the lac operator to inhibit transcription in E. coli. This inhibition can be relieved by adding lactose or isopropyl-β-D-thiogalactopyranoside (IPTG). lac repressor encoded by lacI
    138..155     +  CDS            6xHis: 6xHis affinity tag
    171..824     +  CDS            GST26_SCHJA: Experimental evidence at protein level: Swiss-Prot protein existence level 1. GST isoenzymes appear to play a central role in the parasite detoxification system. Other functions are also suspected including a role in increasing the solubility of haematin in the parasite gut. From Schistosoma japonicum (Blood fluke).
    906..1172    +  CDS            DYNLL1 (sequence withheld): DYL1_BOVIN - Also known as DNCL1. Experimental evidence at protein level: Swiss-Prot protein existence level 1. Regulates apoptotic activities of BCL2L11 by sequestering it to microtubules. Upon apoptotic stimuli the BCL2L11-DYNLL1 complex dissociates from cytoplasmic dynein and translocates to mitochondria and sequesters BCL2 thus neutralizing its antiapoptotic activity (By similarity). From Bos taurus (Bovine).
   1188..1235    +  terminator     fd terminator (sequence withheld): central terminator from bacteriophage fd (Otsuka and Kunisawa, 1982)
   1240..1452    +  CDS            M13 gene III (fragment) (sequence partly withheld): pIII; III; minor coat protein
   1467..1937    +  CDS            M13 gene III (fragment) (sequence partly withheld): pIII; III; minor coat protein
   1959..2029    +  CDS            TcR (fragment): tetracycline efflux protein; tet; confers resistance to tetracycline
   2271..2651    -  CDS            YPB1_ECOLX: Protein predicted: Swiss-Prot protein existence level 4. From Escherichia coli.
   2668..2819    +  CDS            rop (fragment): Rop protein, which maintains plasmids at low copy number; rop
   2855..3283    -  rep_origin     f1 ori (sequence partly withheld): f1 bacteriophage origin of replication; arrow indicates direction of (+) strand synthesis
   3292..3331    +  CDS            rop (fragment): Rop protein, which maintains plasmids at low copy number; rop
   3433..3573    +  misc_feature   bom: basis of mobility region from pBR322
   3759..4346    -  rep_origin     ori: high-copy-number ColE1/pMB1/pBR322/pUC origin of replication
   4517..5377    -  CDS            AmpR: β-lactamase; bla; confers resistance to ampicillin, carbenicillin, and related antibiotics
   5378..5482    -  promoter       AmpR promoter: bla
   5591..5668    +  promoter       lacIq promoter: lacI (mutant); In the lacIq allele, a single base change in the promoter boosts expression of the lacI gene about 10-fold.
   5669..6751    +  CDS            lacI: lac repressor; lacI; The lac repressor binds to the lac operator to inhibit transcription in E. coli. This inhibition can be relieved by adding lactose or isopropyl-β-D-thiogalactopyranoside (IPTG).
   6764..6785    +  protein_bind   CAP binding site: CAP binding activates transcription in the presence of cAMP. E. coli catabolite activator protein
   6804..6821    +  promoter       tet promoter (fragment): E. coli promoter for tetracycline efflux protein gene
>Addgene plasmid #110006 | pHH0103_DYNLL1_Dynein-light | addgene full sequence | sequence record 215914 | Addgene NGS Result
TTGACAATTAATCATCGGCTCGTATAATGTGTGGAATTGTGAGCGGATAACAATTTCACACAGGAAACAG
CCAGTCCGTTTAGGTGTTTTCACGAGCACTTCACCAACAAGGACCATAGATTATGAAAATCGAAGAACAC
CATCACCATCACCATTCCAGCGGTAAGCTTATGTCCCCTATACTAGGTTATTGGAAAATTAAGGGCCTTG
TGCAACCCACTCGACTTCTTTTGGAATATCTTGAAGAAAAATATGAAGAGCATTTGTATGAGCGCGATGA
AGGTGATAAATGGCGAAACAAAAAGTTTGAATTGGGTTTGGAGTTTCCCAATCTTCCTTATTATATTGAT
GGTGATGTTAAATTAACACAGTCTATGGCCATCATACGTTATATAGCTGACAAGCACAACATGTTGGGTG
GTTGTCCAAAAGAGCGTGCAGAGATTTCAATGCTTGAAGGAGCGGTTTTGGATATTAGATACGGTGTTTC
GAGAATTGCATATAGTAAAGACTTTGAAACTCTCAAAGTTGATTTTCTTAGCAAGCTACCTGAAATGCTG
AAAATGTTCGAAGATCGTTTATGTCATAAAACATATTTAAATGGTGATCATGTAACCCATCCTGACTTCA
TGTTGTATGACGCTCTTGATGTTGTTTTATACATGGACCCAATGTGCCTGGATGCGTTCCCAAAATTAGT
TTGTTTTAAAAAACGTATTGAAGCTATCCCACAAATTGATAAGTACTTGAAATCCAGCAAGTATATAGCA
TGGCCTTTGCAGGGCTGGCAAGCCACGTTTGGTGGTGGCGACCATCCTCCAAAATCGGATCTGGAAGTTC
TGTTCCAGGGGCCCCTGTCCAGCGGTCTGGTTCCGCGTGGTTCCGGTACCGCGGCCCAGCCGGCC
[267 nt withheld, positions 906-1172]
GCGGCCGCATA
[142 nt withheld, positions 1184-1325]
C
[98 nt withheld, positions 1327-1424]
AGTTTGTACTGGTGACGAAACTCAGTGTCTAGCTAGAGTGGC
[149 nt withheld, positions 1467-1615]
T
[41 nt withheld, positions 1617-1657]
T
[62 nt withheld, positions 1659-1720]
A
[35 nt withheld, positions 1722-1756]
CCTCCCTCAATCGGTTGAATGTCGCCCTTTTGTCTTTGGCGCTGGTAAACCATATGAA
[86 nt withheld, positions 1815-1900]
T
[54 nt withheld, positions 1902-1955]
CTAGCGCCGCCCTATACCTTGTCTGCCTCCCCGCGTTGCGTCGCGGTGCATGGAGCCGGGCCACCTCGAC
CTGAATGGAAGCCGGCGGCACCTCGCTAACGGATTCACCACTCCAAGAATTGGAGCCAATCAATTCTTGC
GGAGAACTGTGAATGCGCAAACCAACCCTTGGCAGAACATATCCATCGCGTCCGCCATCTCCAGCAGCCG
CACGCGGCGCATCTCGGGCAGCGTTGGGTCCTGGCCACGGGTGCGCATGATCGTGCTCCTGTCGTTGAGG
ACCCGGCTAGGCTGGCGGGGTTGCCTTACTGGTTAGCAGAATGAATCACCGATACGCGAGCGAACGTGAA
GCGACTGCTGCTGCAAAACGTCTGCGACCTGAGCAACAACATGAATGGTCTTCGGTTTCCGTGTTTCGTA
AAGTCTGGAAACGCGGAAGTCAGCGCCCTGCACCATTATGTTCCGGATCTGCATCGCAGGATGCTGCTGG
CTACCCTGTGGAACACCTACATCTGTATTAACGAAGCGCTGGCATTGACCCTGAGTGATTTTTCTCTGGT
CCCGCCGCATCCATACCGCCAGTTGTTTACCCTCACAACGTTCCAGTAACCGGGCATGTTCATCATCAGT
AACCCGTATCGTGAGCATCCTCTCTCGTTTCATCGGTATCATTACCCCCATGAACAGAAATCCCCCTTAC
ACGGAGGCATCAGTGACCAAACAGGAAAAAACCGCCCTTAACATGGCCCGCTTTATCAGAAGCCAGACAT
TAACGCTTCTGGAGAAACTCAACGAGCTGGACGCGGATGAACAGGCAGACATCTGTGAATCGCTTCACGA
CCACGCTGATGAGCTTTACCGCAGGATCCGCGAAATTGTAAGCGTTAATATTTTGTTAAAATTCGCGTTA
AATTTTTGTTAAATCAGCTCATTTTTTAACCAATAGGCCGAAATCGGCAAAATCCCTTATAAATCAAAAG
AATAGACCGAGATAGGGT
[37 nt withheld, positions 2954-2990]
AAAGAACGTGGACTCCAACGTCAAAGG
[49 nt withheld, positions 3018-3066]
T
[91 nt withheld, positions 3068-3158]
G
[124 nt withheld, positions 3160-3283]
CGCGGATCCTGCCTCGCGCGTTTCGGTGATGACGGTGAAAACCTCTGACACATGCAGCTCCCGGAGACGG
TCACAGCTTGTCTGTAAGCGGATGCCGGGAGCAGACAAGCCCGTCAGGGCGCGTCAGCGGGTGTTGGCGG
GTGTCGGGGCGCAGCCATGACCCAGTCACGTAGCGATAGCGGAGTGTATACTGGCTTAACTATGCGGCAT
CAGAGCAGATTGTACTGAGAGTGCACCATATGCGGTGTGAAATACCGCACAGATGCGTAAGGAGAAAATA
CCGCATCAGGCGCTCTTCCGCTTCCTCGCTCACTGACTCGCTGCGCTCGGTCGTTCGGCTGCGGCGAGCG
GTATCAGCTCACTCAAAGGCGGTAATACGGTTATCCACAGAATCAGGGGATAACGCAGGAAAGAACATGT
GAGCAAAAGGCCAGCAAAAGGCCAGGAACCGTAAAAAGGCCGCGTTGCTGGCGTTTTTCCATAGGCTCCG
CCCCCCTGACGAGCATCACAAAAATCGACGCTCAAGTCAGAGGTGGCGAAACCCGACAGGACTATAAAGA
TACCAGGGTTTCCCCCTGGAAGCTCCCTCGTGCGCTCTCCTGTTCCGACCCTGCCGCTTACCGGATACCT
GTCCGCCTTTCTCCCTTCGGGAAGCGTGGCGCTTTCTCATAGCTCACGCTGTAGGTATCTCAGTTCGGTG
TAGGTCGTTCGCTCCAAGCTGGGCTGTGTGCACGAACCCCCCGTTCAGCCCGACCGCTGCGCCTTATCCG
GTAACTATCGTCTTGAGTCCAACCCGGTAAGACACGACTTATCGCCACTGGCAGCAGCCACTGGTAACAG
GATTAGCAGAGCGAGGTATGTAGGCGGTGCTACAGAGTTCTTGAAGTGGTGGCCTAACTACGGCTACACT
AGAAGGACAGTATTTGGTATCTGCGCTCTGCTGAAGCCAGTTACCTTCGGAAAAAGAGTTGGTAGCTCTT
GATCCGGCAAACAAACCACCGCTGGTAGCGGTGGTTTTTTTGTTTGCAAGCAGCAGATTACGCGCAGAAA
AAAAGGATCTCAAGAAGATCCTTTGATCTTTTCTACGGGGTCTGACGCTCAGTGGAACGAAAACTCACGT
TAAGGGATTTTGGTCATGAGATTATCAAAAAGGATCTTCACCTAGATCCTTTTAAATTAAAAATGAAGTT
TTAAATCAATCTAAAGTATATATGAGTAAACTTGGTCTGACAGTTACCAATGCTTAATCAGTGAGGCACC
TATCTCAGCGATCTGTCTATTTCGTTCATCCATAGTTGCCTGACTCCCCGTCGTGTAGATAACTACGATA
CGGGAGGGCTTACCATCTGGCCCCAGTGCTGCAATGATACCGCGAGACCCACGCTCACCGGCTCCAGATT
TATCAGCAATAAACCAGCCAGCCGGAAGGGCCGAGCGCAGAAGTGGTCCTGCAACTTTATCCGCCTCCAT
CCAGTCTATTAATTGTTGCCGGGAAGCTAGAGTAAGTAGTTCGCCAGTTAATAGTTTGCGCAACGTTGTT
GCCATTGCTGCAGGCATCGTGGTGTCACGCTCGTCGTTTGGTATGGCTTCATTCAGCTCCGGTTCCCAAC
GATCAAGGCGAGTTACATGATCCCCCATGTTGTGCAAAAAAGCGGTTAGCTCCTTCGGTCCTCCGATCGT
TGTCAGAAGTAAGTTGGCCGCAGTGTTATCACTCATGGTTATGGCAGCACTGCATAATTCTCTTACTGTC
ATGCCATCCGTAAGATGCTTTTCTGTGACTGGTGAGTACTCAACCAAGTCATTCTGAGAATAGTGTATGC
GGCGACCGAGTTGCTCTTGCCCGGCGTCAACACGGGATAATACCGCGCCACATAGCAGAACTTTAAAAGT
GCTCATCATTGGAAAACGTTCTTCGGGGCGAAAACTCTCAAGGATCTTACCGCTGTTGAGATCCAGTTCG
ATGTAACCCACTCGTGCACCCAACTGATCTTCAGCATCTTTTACTTTCACCAGCGTTTCTGGGTGAGCAA
AAACAGGAAGGCAAAATGCCGCAAAAAAGGGAATAAGGGCGACACGGAAATGTTGAATACTCATACTCTT
CCTTTTTCAATATTATTGAAGCATTTATCAGGGTTATTGTCTCATGAGCGGATACATATTTGAATGTATT
TAGAAAAATAAACAAATAGGGGTTCCGCGCACATTTCCCCGAAAAGTGCCACCTGACGTCTAAGAAACCA
TTATTATCATGACATTAACCTATAAAAATAGGCGTATCACGAGGCCCTTTCGTCTTCAAGAATTCCCGAC
ACCATCGAATGGTGCAAAACCTTTCGCGGTATGGCATGATAGCGCCCGGAAGAGAGTCAATTCAGGGTGG
TGAATGTGAAACCAGTAACGTTATACGATGTCGCAGAGTATGCCGGTGTCTCTTATCAGACCGTTTCCCG
CGTGGTGAACCAGGCCAGCCACGTTTCTGCGAAAACGCGGGAAAAAGTGGAAGCGGCGATGGCGGAGCTG
AATTACATTCCCAACCGCGTGGCACAACAACTGGCGGGCAAACAGTCGTTGCTGATTGGCGTTGCCACCT
CCAGTCTGGCCCTGCACGCGCCGTCGCAAATTGTCGCGGCGATTAAATCTCGCGCCGATCAACTGGGTGC
CAGCGTGGTGGTGTCGATGGTAGAACGAAGCGGCGTCGAAGCCTGTAAAGCGGCGGTGCACAATCTTCTC
GCGCAACGCGTCAGTGGGCTGATCATTAACTATCCGCTGGATGACCAGGATGCCATTGCTGTGGAAGCTG
CCTGCACTAATGTTCCGGCGTTATTTCTTGATGTCTCTGACCAGACACCCATCAACAGTATTATTTTCTC
CCATGAAGACGGTACGCGACTGGGCGTGGAGCATCTGGTCGCATTGGGTCACCAGCAAATCGCGCTGTTA
GCGGGCCCATTAAGTTCTGTCTCGGCGCGTCTGCGTCTGGCTGGCTGGCATAAATATCTCACTCGCAATC
AAATTCAGCCGATAGCGGAACGGGAAGGCGACTGGAGTGCCATGTCCGGTTTTCAACAAACCATGCAAAT
GCTGAATGAGGGCATCGTTCCCACTGCGATGCTGGTTGCCAACGATCAGATGGCGCTGGGCGCAATGCGC
GCCATTACCGAGTCCGGGCTGCGCGTTGGTGCGGATATCTCGGTAGTGGGATACGACGATACCGAAGACA
GCTCATGTTATATCCCGCCGTTAACCACCATCAAACAGGATTTTCGCCTGCTGGGGCAAACCAGCGTGGA
CCGCTTGCTGCAACTCTCTCAGGGCCAGGCGGTGAAGGGCAATCAGCTGTTGCCCGTCTCACTGGTGAAA
AGAAAAACCACCCTGGCGCCCAATACGCAAACCGCCTCTCCCCGCGCGTTGGCCGATTCATTAATGCAGC
TGGCACGACAGGTTTCCCGACTGGAAAGCGGGCAGTGAGCGCAACGCAATTAATGTAAGTTAGCTCACTC
ATTAGGCACAATTCTCATGTTTGACAGCTTATCATCGACTGCACGGTGCACCAATGCTTCTGGCGTCAGG
CAGCCATCGGAAGCTGTGGTATGGCTGTGCAGGTCGTAAATCACTGCATAATTCGTGTCGCTCAAGGCGC
ACTCCCGTTCTGGATAATGTTTTTTGCGCCGACATCATAACGGTTCTGGCAAATATTCTGAAATGAGCTG
