>Addgene plasmid #110006 | pHH0103_DYNLL1_Dynein-light | depositor partial sequence | sequence record 206958 | pHH0103_DYNLL1_Dynein-light sequence 288 bps
GGCCCAGCCGGCC
[267 nt withheld, positions 14-280]
GCGGCCGC
